>Addgene plasmid #76395 | JAK1 gRNA (BRDN0001149025) | addgene full sequence | sequence record 185756 | Addgene Assembled Sequence
CCCGGGTGCAAAGATGGATAAAGTTTTAAACAGAGAGGAATCTTTGCAGCTAATGGACCTTCTAGGTCTT
GAAAGGAGTGGGAATTGGCTCCGGTGCCCGTCAGTGGGCAGAGCGCACATCGCCCACAGTCCCCGAGAAG
TTGGGGGGAGGGGTCGGCAATTGATCCGGTGCCTAGAGAAGGTGGCGCGGGGTAAACTGGGAAAGTGATG
TCGTGTACTGGCTCCGCCTTTTTCCCGAGGGTGGGGGAGAACCGTATATAAGTGCAGTAGTCGCCGTGAA
CGTTCTTTTTCGCAACGGGTTTGCCGCCAGAACACAGGTAAGTGCCGTGTGTGGTTCCCGCGGGCCTGGC
CTCTTTACGGGTTATGGCCCTTGCGTGCCTTGAATTACTTCCACCTGGCTGCAGTACGTGATTCTTGATC
CCGAGCTTCGGGTTGGAAGTGGGTGGGAGAGTTCGAGGCCTTGCGCTTAAGGAGCCCCTTCGCCTCGTGC
TTGAGTTGAGGCCTGGCCTGGGCGCTGGGGCCGCCGCGTGCGAATCTGGTGGCACCTTCGCGCCTGTCTC
GCTGCTTTCGATAAGTCTCTAGCCATTTAAAATTTTTGATGACCTGCTGCGACGCTTTTTTTCTGGCAAG
ATAGTCTTGTAAATGCGGGCCAAGATCTGCACACTGGTATTTCGGTTTTTGGGGCCGCGGGCGGCGACGG
GGCCCGTGCGTCCCAGCGCACATGTTCGGCGAGGCGGGGCCTGCGAGCGCGGCCACCGAGAATCGGACGG
GGGTAGTCTCAAGCTGGCCGGCCTGCTCTGGTGCCTGGCCTCGCGCCGCCGTGTATCGCCCCGCCCTGGG
CGGCAAGGCTGGCCCGGTCGGCACCAGTTGCGTGAGCGGAAAGATGGCCGCTTCCCGGCCCTGCTGCAGG
GAGCTCAAAATGGAGGACGCGGCGCTCGGGAGAGCGGGCGGGTGAGTCACCCACACAAAGGAAAAGGGCC
TTTCCGTCCTCAGCCGTCGCTTCATGTGACTCCACGGAGTACCGGGCGCCGTCCAGGCACCTCGATTAGT
TCTCGAGCTTTTGGAGTACGTCGTCTTTAGGTTGGGGGGAGGGGTTTTATGCGATGGAGTTTCCCCACAC
TGAGTGGGTGGAGACTGAAGTTAGGCCAGCTTGGCACTTGATGTAATTCTCCTTGGAATTTGCCCTTTTT
GAGTTTGGATCTTGGTTCATTCTCAAGCCTCAGACAGTGGTTCAAAGTTTTTTTCTTCCATTTCAGGTGT
CGTGACGTACGGCCACCATGACCGAGTACAAGCCCACGGTGCGCCTCGCCACCCGCGACGACGTCCCCAG
GGCCGTACGCACCCTCGCCGCCGCGTTCGCCGACTACCCCGCCACGCGCCACACCGTCGATCCGGACCGC
CACATCGAGCGGGTCACCGAGCTGCAAGAACTCTTCCTCACGCGCGTCGGGCTCGACATCGGCAAGGTGT
GGGTCGCGGACGACGGCGCCGCCGTGGCGGTCTGGACCACGCCGGAGAGCGTCGAAGCGGGGGCGGTGTT
CGCCGAGATCGGCCCGCGCATGGCCGAGTTGAGCGGTTCCCGGCTGGCCGCGCAGCAACAGATGGAAGGC
CTCCTGGCGCCGCACCGGCCCAAGGAGCCCGCGTGGTTCCTGGCCACCGTCGGAGTCTCGCCCGACCACC
AGGGCAAGGGTCTGGGCAGCGCCGTCGTGCTCCCCGGAGTGGAGGCGGCCGAGCGCGCCGGGGTGCCCGC
CTTCCTGGAGACCTCCGCGCCCCGCAACCTCCCCTTCTACGAGCGGCTCGGCTTCACCGTCACCGCCGAC
GTCGAGGTGCCCGAAGGACCGCGCACCTGGTGCATGACCCGCAAGCCCGGTGCCTGAACGCGTTAAGTCG
ACAATCAACCTCTGGATTACAAAATTTGTGAAAGATTGACTGGTATTCTTAACTATGTTGCTCCTTTTAC
GCTATGTGGATACGCTGCTTTAATGCCTTTGTATCATGCTATTGCTTCCCGTATGGCTTTCATTTTCTCC
TCCTTGTATAAATCCTGGTTGCTGTCTCTTTATGAGGAGTTGTGGCCCGTTGTCAGGCAACGTGGCGTGG
TGTGCACTGTGTTTGCTGACGCAACCCCCACTGGTTGGGGCATTGCCACCACCTGTCAGCTCCTTTCCGG
GACTTTCGCTTTCCCCCTCCCTATTGCCACGGCGGAACTCATCGCCGCCTGCCTTGCCCGCTGCTGGACA
GGGGCTCGGCTGTTGGGCACTGACAATTCCGTGGTGTTGTCGGGGAAATCATCGTCCTTTCCTTGGCTGC
TCGCCTGTGTTGCCACCTGGATTCTGCGCGGGACGTCCTTCTGCTACGTCCCTTCGGCCCTCAATCCAGC
GGACCTTCCTTCCCGCGGCCTGCTGCCGGCTCTGCGGCCTCTTCCGCGTCTTCGCCTTCGCCCTCAGACG
AGTCGGATCTCCCTTTGGGCCGCCTCCCCGCGTCGACTTTAAGACCAATGACTTACAAGGCAGCTGTAGA
TCTTAGCCACTTTTTAAAAGAAAAGGGGGGACTGGAAGGGCTAATTCACTCCCAACGAAGACAAGATCTG
CTTTTTGCTTGTACTGGGTCTCTCTGGTTAGACCAGATCTGAGCCTGGGAGCTCTCTGGCTAACTAGGGA
ACCCACTGCTTAAGCCTCAATAAAGCTTGCCTTGAGTGCTTCAAGTAGTGTGTGCCCGTCTGTTGTGTGA
CTCTGGTAACTAGAGATCCCTCAGACCCTTTTAGTCAGTGTGGAAAATCTCTAGCAGTACGTATAGTAGT
TCATGTCATCTTATTATTCAGTATTTATAACTTGCAAAGAAATGAATATCAGAGAGTGAGAGGAACTTGT
TTATTGCAGCTTATAATGGTTACAAATAAAGCAATAGCATCACAAATTTCACAAATAAAGCATTTTTTTC
ACTGCATTCTAGTTGTGGTTTGTCCAAACTCATCAATGTATCTTATCATGTCTGGCTCTAGCTATCCCGC
CCCTAACTCCGCCCATCCCGCCCCTAACTCCGCCCAGTTCCGCCCATTCTCCGCCCCATGGCTGACTAAT
TTTTTTTATTTATGCAGAGGCCGAGGCCGCCTCGGCCTCTGAGCTATTCCAGAAGTAGTGAGGAGGCTTT
TTTGGAGGCCTAGGGACGTACCCAATTCGCCCTATAGTGAGTCGTATTACGCGCGCTCACTGGCCGTCGT
TTTACAACGTCGTGACTGGGAAAACCCTGGCGTTACCCAACTTAATCGCCTTGCAGCACATCCCCCTTTC
GCCAGCTGGCGTAATAGCGAAGAGGCCCGCACCGATCGCCCTTCCCAACAGTTGCGCAGCCTGAATGGCG
AATGGG
[124 nt withheld, positions 3367-3490]
C
[91 nt withheld, positions 3492-3582]
A
[49 nt withheld, positions 3584-3632]
CCTTTGACGTTGGAGTCCACGTTCTTT
[37 nt withheld, positions 3660-3696]
ACCCTATCTCGGTCTATTCTTTTGATTTATAAGGGATTTTGCCGATTTCGGCCTATTGGTTAAAAAATGA
GCTGATTTAACAAAAATTTAACGCGAATTTTAACAAAATATTAACGCTTACAATTTAGGTGGCACTTTTC
GGGGAAATGTGCGCGGAACCCCTATTTGTTTATTTTTCTAAATACATTCAAATATGTATCCGCTCATGAG
ACAATAACCCTGATAAATGCTTCAATAATATTGAAAAAGGAAGAGTATGAGTATTCAACATTTCCGTGTC
GCCCTTATTCCCTTTTTTGCGGCATTTTGCCTTCCTGTTTTTGCTCACCCAGAAACGCTGGTGAAAGTAA
AAGATGCTGAAGATCAGTTGGGTGCACGAGTGGGTTACATCGAACTGGATCTCAACAGCGGTAAGATCCT
TGAGAGTTTTCGCCCCGAAGAACGTTTTCCAATGATGAGCACTTTTAAAGTTCTGCTATGTGGCGCGGTA
TTATCCCGTATTGACGCCGGGCAAGAGCAACTCGGTCGCCGCATACACTATTCTCAGAATGACTTGGTTG
AGTACTCACCAGTCACAGAAAAGCATCTTACGGATGGCATGACAGTAAGAGAATTATGCAGTGCTGCCAT
AACCATGAGTGATAACACTGCGGCCAACTTACTTCTGACAACGATCGGAGGACCGAAGGAGCTAACCGCT
TTTTTGCACAACATGGGGGATCATGTAACTCGCCTTGATCGTTGGGAACCGGAGCTGAATGAAGCCATAC
CAAACGACGAGCGTGACACCACGATGCCTGTAGCAATGGCAACAACGTTGCGCAAACTATTAACTGGCGA
ACTACTTACTCTAGCTTCCCGGCAACAATTAATAGACTGGATGGAGGCGGATAAAGTTGCAGGACCACTT
CTGCGCTCGGCCCTTCCGGCTGGCTGGTTTATTGCTGATAAATCTGGAGCCGGTGAGCGTGGGTCTCGCG
GTATCATTGCAGCACTGGGGCCAGATGGTAAGCCCTCCCGTATCGTAGTTATCTACACGACGGGGAGTCA
GGCAACTATGGATGAACGAAATAGACAGATCGCTGAGATAGGTGCCTCACTGATTAAGCATTGGTAACTG
TCAGACCAAGTTTACTCATATATACTTTAGATTGATTTAAAACTTCATTTTTAATTTAAAAGGATCTAGG
TGAAGATCCTTTTTGATAATCTCATGACCAAAATCCCTTAACGTGAGTTTTCGTTCCACTGAGCGTCAGA
CCCCGTAGAAAAGATCAAAGGATCTTCTTGAGATCCTTTTTTTCTGCGCGTAATCTGCTGCTTGCAAACA
AAAAAACCACCGCTACCAGCGGTGGTTTGTTTGCCGGATCAAGAGCTACCAACTCTTTTTCCGAAGGTAA
CTGGCTTCAGCAGAGCGCAGATACCAAATACTGTTCTTCTAGTGTAGCCGTAGTTAGGCCACCACTTCAA
GAACTCTGTAGCACCGCCTACATACCTCGCTCTGCTAATCCTGTTACCAGTGGCTGCTGCCAGTGGCGAT
AAGTCGTGTCTTACCGGGTTGGACTCAAGACGATAGTTACCGGATAAGGCGCAGCGGTCGGGCTGAACGG
GGGGTTCGTGCACACAGCCCAGCTTGGAGCGAACGACCTACACCGAACTGAGATACCTACAGCGTGAGCT
ATGAGAAAGCGCCACGCTTCCCGAAGGGAGAAAGGCGGACAGGTATCCGGTAAGCGGCAGGGTCGGAACA
GGAGAGCGCACGAGGGAGCTTCCAGGGGGAAACGCCTGGTATCTTTATAGTCCTGTCGGGTTTCGCCACC
TCTGACTTGAGCGTCGATTTTTGTGATGCTCGTCAGGGGGGCGGAGCCTATGGAAAAACGCCAGCAACGC
GGCCTTTTTACGGTTCCTGGCCTTTTGCTGGCCTTTTGCTCACATGTTCTTTCCTGCGTTATCCCCTGAT
TCTGTGGATAACCGTATTACCGCCTTTGAGTGAGCTGATACCGCTCGCCGCAGCCGAACGACCGAGCGCA
GCGAGTCAGTGAGCGAGGAAGCGGAAGAGCGCCCAATACGCAAACCGCCTCTCCCCGCGCGTTGGCCGAT
TCATTAATGCAGCTGGCACGACAGGTTTCCCGACTGGAAAGCGGGCAGTGAGCGCAACGCAATTAATGTG
AGTTAGCTCACTCATTAGGCACCCCAGGCTTTACACTTTATGCTTCCGGCTCGTATGTTGTGTGGAATTG
TGAGCGGATAACAATTTCACACAGGAAACAGCTATGACCATGATTACGCCAAGCGCGCAATTAACCCTCA
CTAAAGGGAACAAAAGCTGGAGCTGCAAGCTTAATGTAGTCTTATGCAATACTCTTGTAGTCTTGCAACA
TGGTAACGATGAGTTAGCAACATGCCTTACAAGGAGAGAAAAAGCACCGTGCATGCCGATTGGTGGAAGT
AAGGTGGTACGATCGTGCCTTATTAGGAAGGCAACAGACGGGTCTGACATGGATTGGACGAACCACTGAA
TTGCCGCATTGCAGAGATATTGTATTTAAGTGCCTAGCTCGATACATAAACGGGTCTCTCTGGTTAGACC
AGATCTGAGCCTGGGAGCTCTCTGGCTAACTAGGGAACCCACTGCTTAAGCCTCAATAAAGCTTGCCTTG
AGTGCTTCAAGTAGTGTGTGCCCGTCTGTTGTGTGACTCTGGTAACTAGAGATCCCTCAGACCCTTTTAG
TCAGTGTGGAAAATCTCTAGCAGTGGCGCCCGAACAGGGACTTGAAAGCGAAAGGGAAACCAGAGGAGCT
CTCTCGACGCAGGACTCGGCTTGCTGAAGCGCGCACGGCAAGAGGCGAGGGGCGGCGACTGGTGAGTACG
CCAAAAATTTTGACTAGCGGAGGCTAGAAGGAGAGAGATGGGTGCGAGAGCGTCAGTATTAAGCGGGGGA
GAATTAGATCGCGATGGGAAAAAATTCGGTTAAGGCCAGGGGGAAAGAAAAAATATAAATTAAAACATAT
AGTATGGGCAAGCAGGGAGCTAGAACGATTCGCAGTTAATCCTGGCCTGTTAGAAACATCAGAAGGCTGT
AGACAAATACTGGGACAGCTACAACCATCCCTTCAGACAGGATCAGAAGAACTTAGATCATTATATAATA
CAGTAGCAACCCTCTATTGTGTGCATCAAAGGATAGAGATAAAAGACACCAAGGAAGCTTTAGACAAGAT
AGAGGAAGAGCAAAACAAAAGTAAGACCACCGCACAGCAAGCGGCCGCTGATCTTCAGACCTGGAGGAGG
AGATATGAGGGACAATTGGAGAAGTGAATTATATAAATATAAAGTAGTAAAAATTGAACCATTAGGAGTA
GCACCCACCAAGGCAAAGAGAAGAGTGGTGCAGAGAGAAAAAAGAGCAGTGGGAATAGGAGCTTTGTTCC
TTGGGTTCTTGGGAGCAGCAGGAAGCACTATGGGCGCAGCGTCAATGACGCTGACGGTACAGGCCAGACA
ATTATTGTCTGGTATAGTGCAGCAGCAGAACAATTTGCTGAGGGCTATTGAGGCGCAACAGCATCTGTTG
CAACTCACAGTCTGGGGCATCAAGCAGCTCCAGGCAAGAATCCTGGCTGTGGAAAGATACCTAAAGGATC
AACAGCTCCTGGGGATTTGGGGTTGCTCTGGAAAACTCATTTGCACCACTGCTGTGCCTTGGAATGCTAG
TTGGAGTAATAAATCTCTGGAACAGATTTGGAATCACACGACCTGGATGGAGTGGGACAGAGAAATTAAC
AATTACACAAGCTTAATACACTCCTTAATTGAAGAATCGCAAAACCAGCAAGAAAAGAATGAACAAGAAT
TATTGGAATTAGATAAATGGGCAAGTTTGTGGAATTGGTTTAACATAACAAATTGGCTGTGGTATATAAA
ATTATTCATAATGATAGTAGGAGGCTTGGTAGGTTTAAGAATAGTTTTTGCTGTACTTTCTATAGTGAAT
AGAGTTAGGCAGGGATATTCACCATTATCGTTTCAGACCCACCTCCCAACCCCGAGGGGACCCAGAGAGG
GCCTATTTCCCATGATTCCTTCATATTTGCATATACGATACAAGGCTGTTAGAGAGATAATTAGAATTAA
TTTGACTGTAAACACAAAGATATTAGTACAAAATACGTGACGTAGAAAGTAATAATTTCTTGGGTAGTTT
GCAGTTTTAAAATTATGTTTTAAAATGGACTATCATATGCTTACCGTAACTTGAAAGTATTTCGATTTCT
TGGCTTTATATATCTTGTGGAAAGGACGAAACACCGCACACTTACTCTCCACGTCGGTTTTAGAGCTAGA
AATAGCAAGTTAAAATAAGGCTAGTCCGTTATCAACTTGAAAAAGTGGCACCGAGTCGGTGCTTTTTTAA
GCTTGGCGTAACTAGATCTTGAGACAAATGGCAGTATTCATCCACAATTTTAAAAGAAAAGGGGGGATTG
GGGGGTACAGTGCAGGGGAAAGAATAGTAGACATAATAGCAACAGACATACAAACTAAAGAATTACAAAA
ACAAATTACAAAAATTCAAAATTTTCGGGTTTATTACAGGGACAGCAGAGATCCACTTTGGCGCCGGCTC
GAGGGGG
Features (pLannotate 1.2.2; 29 found; start..end, strand, type, name):
     14..80      +  CDS            small t antigen (fragment): SV40 (simian virus 40) small t antigen
    106..317     +  promoter       EF-1α core promoter: core promoter for human elongation factor EF-1α
    318..1256    +  intron         EF-1α intron A: intron upstream of the start codon of human EF-1α
   1278..1877    +  CDS            PuroR (fragment): puromycin N-acetyltransferase; pac from Streptomyces; confers resistance to puromycin
   1893..2481    +  misc_feature   WPRE: woodchuck hepatitis virus posttranscriptional regulatory element
   2532..2551    +  misc_feature   cPPT/CTS (fragment): central polypurine tract and central termination sequence of HIV-1
   2553..2786    +  LTR            3' LTR (ΔU3): self-inactivating 3' long terminal repeat (LTR) from HIV-1
   2864..2985    +  polyA_signal   SV40 poly(A) signal: SV40 polyadenylation signal
   3025..3160    +  rep_origin     SV40 ori: SV40 origin of replication
   3181..3199    -  promoter       T7 promoter: promoter for bacteriophage T7 RNA polymerase
   3207..3362    +  CDS            lacZα (fragment): LacZα fragment of β-galactosidase; lacZ fragment
   3367..3795    +  rep_origin     f1 ori (sequence partly withheld): f1 bacteriophage origin of replication; arrow indicates direction of (+) strand synthesis
   3848..3952    +  promoter       AmpR promoter: bla
   3953..4813    +  CDS            AmpR: β-lactamase; bla; confers resistance to ampicillin, carbenicillin, and related antibiotics
   4984..5572    +  rep_origin     ori: high-copy-number ColE1/pMB1/pBR322/pUC origin of replication
   5755..5847    +  CDS            lacI (fragment): lac repressor; lacI; The lac repressor binds to the lac operator to inhibit transcription in E. coli. This inhibition can be relieved by adding lactose or isopropyl-β-D-thiogalactopyranoside (IPTG).
   5860..5881    +  protein_bind   CAP binding site: CAP binding activates transcription in the presence of cAMP. E. coli catabolite activator protein
   5896..5926    +  promoter       lac promoter: promoter for the E. coli lac operon
   5934..5950    +  protein_bind   lac operator: The lac repressor binds to the lac operator to inhibit transcription in E. coli. This inhibition can be relieved by adding lactose or isopropyl-β-D-thiogalactopyranoside (IPTG). lac repressor encoded by lacI
   5995..6013    +  promoter       T3 promoter: promoter for bacteriophage T3 RNA polymerase
   6041..6267    +  promoter       RSV promoter: Rous sarcoma virus enhancer/promoter
   6268..6448    +  LTR            5' LTR (truncated): truncated 5' long terminal repeat (LTR) from HIV-1
   6495..6620    +  misc_feature   HIV-1 Ψ: packaging signal of human immunodeficiency virus type 1
   6604..6967    +  CDS            HIV-1 gag (fragment): gag protein from human immunodeficiency virus 1; gag
   7113..7346    +  misc_feature   RRE: The Rev response element (RRE) of HIV-1 allows for Rev-dependent mRNA export from the nucleus to the cytoplasm.
   7723..7749    +  CDS            Rev (fragment): human immunodeficiency virus 1 (HIV-1) Rev protein; rev; enhances nuclear export of unspliced and incompletely spliced viral mRNAs
   7753..7993    +  promoter       U6 promoter: RNA polymerase III promoter for human U6 snRNA
   8023..8098    +  misc_RNA       gRNA scaffold: guide RNA scaffold for the Streptococcus pyogenes CRISPR/Cas9 system
   8154..8271    +  misc_feature   cPPT/CTS: central polypurine tract and central termination sequence of HIV-1
