[The description below was written by a language model from this plasmid's Addgene catalogue record and pLannotate feature annotations shown in this document.]
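Description:
JAK1 gRNA (BRDN0001149025) is a third-generation lentiviral CRISPR guide plasmid built on the lentiGuide-Puro backbone and designed to target human JAK1 (reference transcript NM_002227.2). It is one of the individual clones corresponding to a human kinome guide RNA library. In bacteria it is maintained through a high-copy ColE1/pUC-type origin and selected with ampicillin via the β-lactamase gene. The backbone also carries an f1 origin, an SV40 origin and remnants of a lac/T7/T3 cloning region.

The transfer cassette begins with an RSV promoter fused to a truncated HIV-1 5' LTR, which makes genomic RNA production Tat-independent. This is followed by the Ψ packaging signal with a partial gag sequence, the Rev response element for Rev-dependent nuclear export, and a cPPT/CTS that aids nuclear import of the reverse-transcribed genome. The cassette ends in a ΔU3 self-inactivating 3' LTR, followed by an SV40 polyadenylation signal. Within the provirus, a human U6 RNA polymerase III promoter drives the JAK1-specific spacer joined to the Streptococcus pyogenes Cas9 guide RNA scaffold. A separate EF-1α core promoter with its intron A expresses puromycin N-acetyltransferase, allowing selection of transduced mammalian cells, and a WPRE enhances transcript expression.

The plasmid does not encode Cas9. It is meant to be used with a separate Cas9 vector such as lentiCas9-Blast, or in cells already expressing Cas9, where delivery of the guide directs cleavage at JAK1 for gene disruption studies.
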