Addgene plasmid #76395: JAK1 gRNA (BRDN0001149025)
Purpose: 3rd generation lentiviral gRNA plasmid targeting human JAK1
Depositing lab: John Doench & David Root. Depositing organization: Broad Institute. Publication: Optimized sgRNA design to maximize activity and minimize off-target effects of CRISPR-Cas9. Doench JG, Fusi N, Sullender M, Hegde M, Vaimberg EW, Donovan KF, Smith I, Tothova Z, Wilen C, Orchard R, Virgin HW, Listgarten J, Root DE. Nat Biotechnol. 2016 Jan 18. doi: 10.1038/nbt.3437. PubMed 26780180.
Backbone
  Vector backbone: lentiGuide-Puro
  Backbone manufacturer: Zhang Lab (Addgene plasmid # 52963)
  Vector type: Mammalian Expression, Lentiviral, CRISPR
  Selectable markers: Puromycin
Growth in bacteria
  Bacterial resistance: Ampicillin, 100 μg/mL
  Growth temperature: 37°C
  Growth strain: DH5alpha
  Copy number: High Copy
Gene/Insert
  Gene/Insert name: JAK1 (alt names: JAK1; NM_002227.2)
  gRNA/shRNA sequence: CACACTTACTCTCCACGTCG
  Species: H. sapiens (human)
  Entrez Gene: JAK1 (a.k.a. AIIDE, JAK1A, JAK1B, JTK3)
  Promoter: hU6
  Cloning method: Unknown
  Sequencing primers: 5′ U6-F; 3′ pS2-R
Terms and licenses: Academic/Nonprofit Terms; Industry Terms: Not Available to Industry
Depositor comments: The gRNA was designed to target the following Genbank reference sequence(s): NM_002227.2. Note that this plasmid does NOT contain Cas9. It should be used in conjunction with lentiCas9-Blast (Addgene #52962) or otherwise with cell lines already expressing Cas9. Browse the full kinome gRNA library at http://www.addgene.org/pooled-library/broadgpp-human-kinome/ or visit http://www.broadinstitute.org/rnai/public/ for detailed protocols and information.
How to cite: JAK1 gRNA (BRDN0001149025) was a gift from John Doench & David Root (Addgene plasmid # 76395 ; http://n2t.net/addgene:76395 ; RRID:Addgene_76395)
