>Addgene plasmid #76395 | JAK1 gRNA (BRDN0001149025) | depositor partial sequence | sequence record 143855 | Target Sequence
CACACTTACTCTCCACGTCG
