>Addgene plasmid #76395 | JAK1 gRNA (BRDN0001149025) | addgene partial sequence | sequence record 185755 | hU6-F
TAGAAAGTAATAATTTCTTGGGTAGTTTGCAGTTTTAAAATTATGTTTTAAAATGGACTATCATATGCTT
ACCGTAACTTGAAAGTATTTCGATTTCTTGGCTTTATATATCTTGTGGAAAGGACGAAACACCGCACACT
TACTCTCCACGTCGGTTTTAGAGCTAGAAATAGCAAGTTAAAATAAGGCTAGTCCGTTATCAACTTGAAA
AAGTGGCACCGAGTCGGTGCTTTTTTAAGCTTGGCGTAACTAGATCTTGAGACAAATGGCAGTATTCATC
CACAATTTTAAAAGAAAAGGGGGGATTGGGGGGTACAGTGCAGGGGAAAGAATAGTAGACATAATAGCAA
CAGACATACAAACTAAAGAATTACAAAAACAAATTACAAAAATTCAAAATTTTCGGGTTTATTACAGGGA
CAGCAGAGATCCACTTTGGCGCCGGCTCGAGGGGGCCCGGGTGCAAAGATGGATAAAGTTTTAAACAGAG
AGGAATCTTTGCAGCTAATGGACCTTCTAGGTCTTGAAAGGAGTGGGAATTGGCTCCGGTGCCCGTCAGT
GGGCAGAGCG
